>Addgene plasmid #175320 | pH6HTC_IGF2BP3_R525C-Halo | addgene full sequence | sequence record 345526 | Addgene NGS Result
GGTATCTGCGCTCTGCTGAAGCCAGTTACCTTCGGAAAAAGAGTTGGTAGCTCTTGATCCGGCAAACAAA
CCACCGCTGGTAGCGGTGGTTTTTTTGTTTGCAAGCAGCAGATTACGCGCAGAAAAAAAGGATTTCAAGA
AGATCCTTTGATCTTTTCTACGGGGTCTGACGCTCAGTGGAACGAAAACTCACGTTAAGGGCATATGATG
GTAGTGTGGGGTCTCCCCATGCGAGAGTAGGGAACTGCCAGGCATCAAATAAAACGAAAGGCTCAGTCGA
AAGACTGGGCCTTTCGTTTTATCTGTTGTTTGTCGGTGAACGCTCTCCTGAGTAGGACAAATCCGCCGGG
AGCGGATTTGAACGTTGCGAAGCAACGGCCCGGAGGGTGGCGGGCAGGACGCCCGCCATAAACTGCCAGG
CATCAAATTAAGCAGAAGGCCATCCTGACGGATGGCCTTTTTGCGTTTCTACAAACTCTTTTGTTTATTT
TTCTAAATACATTCAAATATGTATCCGCTCATGGATCTCGATCCCGCGAAATTAATACGACTCACTATAG
GGTATTTTAACTTTACTAAGGAGCGATCGCTTCCGAATTCCTACCGCGGATACATGAACAAACTGTATAT
CGGAAACCTCAGCGAGAACGCCGCCCCCTCGGACCTAGAAAGTATCTTCAAGGACGCCAAGATCCCGGTG
TCGGGACCCTTCCTGGTGAAGACTGGCTACGCGTTCGTGGACTGCCCGGACGAGAGCTGGGCCCTCAAGG
CCATCGAGGCGCTTTCAGGTAAAATAGAACTGCACGGGAAACCCATAGAAGTTGAGCACTCGGTCCCAAA
AAGGCAAAGGATTCGGAAACTTCAGATACGAAATATCCCGCCTCATTTACAGTGGGAGGTGCTGGATAGT
TTACTAGTCCAGTATGGAGTGGTGGAGAGCTGTGAGCAAGTGAACACTGACTCGGAAACTGCAGTTGTAA
ATGTAACCTATTCCAGTAAGGACCAAGCTAGACAAGCACTAGACAAACTGAATGGATTTCAGTTAGAGAA
TTTCACCTTGAAAGTAGCCTATATCCCTGATGAAATGGCCGCCCAGCAAAACCCCTTGCAGCAGCCCCGA
GGTCGCCGGGGGCTTGGGCAGAGGGGCTCCTCAAGGCAGGGGTCTCCAGGATCCGTATCCAAGCAGAAAC
CATGTGATTTGCCTCTGCGCCTGCTGGTTCCCACCCAATTTGTTGGAGCCATCATAGGAAAAGAAGGTGC
CACCATTCGGAACATCACCAAACAGACCCAGTCTAAAATCGATGTCCACCGTAAAGAAAATGCGGGGGCT
GCTGAGAAGTCGATTACTATCCTCTCTACTCCTGAAGGCACCTCTGCGGCTTGTAAGTCTATTCTGGAGA
TTATGCATAAGGAAGCTCAAGATATAAAATTCACAGAAGAGATCCCCTTGAAGATTTTAGCTCATAATAA
CTTTGTTGGACGTCTTATTGGTAAAGAAGGAAGAAATCTTAAAAAAATTGAGCAAGACACAGACACTAAA
ATCACGATATCTCCATTGCAGGAATTGACGCTGTATAATCCAGAACGCACTATTACAGTTAAAGGCAATG
TTGAGACATGTGCCAAAGCTGAGGAGGAGATCATGAAGAAAATCAGGGAGTCTTATGAAAATGATATTGC
TTCTATGAATCTTCAAGCACATTTAATTCCTGGATTAAATCTGAACGCCTTGGGTCTGTTCCCACCCACT
TCAGGGATGCCACCTCCCACCTCAGGGCCCCCTTCAGCCATGACTCCTCCCTACCCGCAGTTTGAGCAAT
CAGAAACGGAGACTGTTCATCTGTTTATCCCAGCTCTATCAGTCGGTGCCATCATCGGCAAGCAGGGCCA
GCACATCAAGCAGCTTTCTCGCTTTGCTGGAGCTTCAATTAAGATTGCTCCAGCGGAAGCACCAGATGCT
AAAGTGAGGATGGTGATTATCACTGGACCACCAGAGGCTCAGTTCAAGGCTCAGGGAAGAATTTATGGAA
AAATTAAAGAAGAAAACTTTGTTAGTCCTAAAGAAGAGGTGAAACTTGAAGCTCATATCAGAGTGCCATC
CTTTGCTGCTGGCAGAGTTATTGGAAAAGGAGGCAAAACGGTGAATGAACTTCAGAATTTGTCAAGTGCA
GAAGTTGTTGTCCCTTGTGACCAGACACCTGATGAGAATGACCAAGTGGTTGTCAAAATAACTGGTCACT
TCTATGCTTGCCAGGTTGCCCAGAGAAAAATTCAGGAAATTCTGACTCAGGTAAAGCAGCACCAACAACA
GAAGGCTCTGCAAAGTGGACCACCTCAGTCAAGACGGAAGGAGCCAACCACTGAGGATCTGTACTTTCAG
AGCGATAACGATGGATCCGAAATCGGTACTGGCTTTCCATTCGACCCCCATTATGTGGAAGTCCTGGGCG
AGCGCATGCACTACGTCGATGTTGGTCCGCGCGATGGCACCCCTGTGCTGTTCCTGCACGGTAACCCGAC
CTCCTCCTACGTGTGGCGCAACATCATCCCGCATGTTGCACCGACCCATCGCTGCATTGCTCCAGACCTG
ATCGGTATGGGCAAATCCGACAAACCAGACCTGGGTTATTTCTTCGACGACCACGTCCGCTTCATGGATG
CCTTCATCGAAGCCCTGGGTCTGGAAGAGGTCGTCCTGGTCATTCACGACTGGGGCTCCGCTCTGGGTTT
CCACTGGGCCAAGCGCAATCCAGAGCGCGTCAAAGGTATTGCATTTATGGAGTTCATCCGCCCTATCCCG
ACCTGGGACGAATGGCCAGAATTTGCCCGCGAGACCTTCCAGGCCTTCCGCACCACCGACGTCGGCCGCA
AGCTGATCATCGATCAGAACGTTTTTATCGAGGGTACGCTGCCGATGGGTGTCGTCCGCCCGCTGACTGA
AGTCGAGATGGACCATTACCGCGAGCCGTTCCTGAATCCTGTTGACCGCGAGCCACTGTGGCGCTTCCCA
AACGAGCTGCCAATCGCCGGTGAGCCAGCGAACATCGTCGCGCTGGTCGAAGAATACATGGACTGGCTGC
ACCAGTCCCCTGTCCCGAAGCTGCTGTTCTGGGGCACCCCAGGCGTTCTGATCCCACCGGCCGAAGCCGC
TCGCCTGGCCAAAAGCCTGCCTAACTGCAAGGCTGTGGACATCGGCCCGGGTCTGAATCTGCTGCAAGAA
GACAACCCGGACCTGATCGGCAGCGAGATCGCGCGCTGGCTGTCTACTCTGGAGATTTCCGGTCATCATC
ACCATCACCACTAATAGTCAACCGCTGAGCAATAACTAGCATAACCCCTTGGGGCCTCTAAACGGGTCTT
GAGGGGTTTTTTGCTGAAAGGAGGAACTATATCCGGTTCGCTTGCTGTCCATAAAACCGCCCAGTCTAGC
TATCGCCATGTAAGCCCACTGCAAGCTACCTGCTTTCTCTTTGCGCTTGCGTTTTCCCTTGTCCAGATAG
CCCAGTAGCTGACATTCATCCGGGGTCAGCACCGTTTCTGCGGACTGGCTTTCTACGTAATGGTTTCTTA
GACGTCAGGTGGCACTTTTCGGGGAAATGTGCGCGGAACCCCTATTTGTTTATTTTTCTAAATACATTCA
AATATGTATCCGCTCATGAGACAATAACCCTGATAAATGCTTCAATAATATTGAAAAAGGAAGAGTATGA
GTATTCAACATTTCCGTGTCGCCCTTATTCCCTTTTTTGCGGCATTTTGCCTTCCTGTTTTTGCTCACCC
AGAAACGCTGGTGAAAGTAAAAGATGCTGAAGATCAGTTGGGTGCACGAGTGGGTTACATCGAACTGGAT
CTCAACAGCGGTAAGATCCTTGAGAGTTTTCGCCCCGAAGAACGTTTTCCAATGATGAGCACTTTCAAAG
TTCTGCTATGTGGCGCGGTATTATCCCGTATTGACGCCGGGCAAGAGCAACTCGGTCGCCGCATACACTA
TTCTCAGAATGACTTGGTTGAGTACTCACCAGTCACAGAAAAGCATCTTACGGATGGCATGACAGTAAGA
GAATTATGCAGTGCTGCCATAACCATGAGTGATAACACTGCGGCCAACTTACTTCTGACAACTATCGGAG
GACCGAAGGAGCTAACCGCTTTTTTGCACAACATGGGGGATCATGTAACTCGCCTTGATCGTTGGGAACC
GGAGCTGAATGAAGCCATACCAAACGACGAGCGTGACACCACGATGCCTGTAGCAATGGCAACAACGTTG
CGCAAACTATTAACTGGCGAACTACTTACTCTAGCTTCCCGGCAACAATTAATAGACTGGATGGAGGCGG
ATAAAGTTGCAGGACCACTTCTGCGCTCGGCCCTTCCGGCTGGCTGGTTTATTGCTGATAAATCTGGAGC
CGGTGAGCGTGGGTCTCGCGGTATCATTGCAGCACTGGGGCCAGATGGTAAGCCCTCCCGTATCGTAGTT
ATCTACACGACGGGGAGTCAGGCAACTATGGATGAACGAAATAGACAGATCGCTGAGATAGGTGCCTCAC
TGATTAAGCATTGGTAATTCGAAATGACCGACCAAGCGACGCCCAACCGGTATCAGCTCACTCAAAGGCG
GTAATACGGTTATCCACAGAATCAGGGGATAACGCAGGAAAGAACATGTGAGCAAAAGGCCAGCAAAAGG
CCAGGAACCGTAAAAAGGCCGCGTTGCTGGCGTTTTTCCATAGGCTCCGCCCCCCTGACGAGCATCACAA
AAATCGACGCTCAAGTCAGAGGTGGCGAAACCCGACAGGACTATAAAGATACCAGGCGTTTCCCCCTGGA
AGCTCCCTCGTGCGCTCTCCTGTTCCGACCCTGCCGCTTACCGGATACCTGTCCGCCTTTCTCCCTTCGG
GAAGCGTGGCGCTTTCTCATAGCTCACGCTGTAGGTATCTCAGTTCGGTGTAGGTCGTTCGCTCCAAGCT
GGGCTGTGTGCACGAACCCCCCGTTCAGCCCGACCGCTGCGCCTTATCCGGTAACTATCGTCTTGAGTCC
AACCCGGTAAGACACGACTTATCGCCACTGGCAGCAGCCACTGGTAACAGGATTAGCAGAGCGAGGTATG
TAGGCGGTGCTACAGAGTTCTTGAAGTGGTGGCCTAACTACGGCTACACTAGAAGGACAGTATTT
Features (pLannotate 1.2.2; 12 found; start..end, strand, type, name):
    256..342     +  terminator     rrnB T1 terminator: Escherichia coli rrnB; transcription terminator T1 from the E. coli rrnB gene
    434..461     +  terminator     rrnB T2 terminator: transcription terminator T2 from the E. coli rrnB gene
    480..523     +  promoter       AmpR promoter (fragment): bla
    543..561     +  promoter       T7 promoter: promoter for bacteriophage T7 RNA polymerase
    614..2350    +  CDS            IGF2BP3: IF2B3_HUMAN - Also known as IMP3, KOC1, VICKZ3. Experimental evidence at protein level: Swiss-Prot protein existence level 1. RNA-binding factor that may recruit target transcripts to cytoplasmic protein-RNA complexes (mRNPs). This transcript 'caging' into mRNPs allows mRNA transport and transient storage. It also modulates the rate and location at which target transcripts encounter the translational apparatus and shields them from endonuclease attacks or microRNA-mediated degradation. Binds to the 3'-UTR of CD44 mRNA and stabilizes it, hence promotes cell adhesion and invadopodia formation in
   2363..2383    +  CDS            TEV site: tobacco etch virus (TEV) protease recognition and cleavage site
   2399..3282    +  CDS            HaloTag® (fragment): modified bacterial dehalogenase that forms covalent bonds with chloroalkane derivatives
   3326..3373    +  terminator     T7 terminator: transcription terminator for bacteriophage T7 RNA polymerase
   3383..3559    -  CDS            tnpA (fragment): TN5P_ECOLX - Also known as tnp. Experimental evidence at protein level: Swiss-Prot protein existence level 1. Mediates transposition of transposon Tn5 by a 'cut and paste' mechanism. First, the monomeric transposase binds the 19 bp inverted DNA repeats flanking the transposon. Then, dimerization of the DNA- bound transposase creates a synaptic DNA complex. After nicking of the first DNA strand, excision of the transposon proceeds through a series of intermediates. The transposase then mediates the insertion of the transposon at a new site by strand transfer. The activity of the wild- type tran
   3602..3706    +  promoter       AmpR promoter: bla
   3707..4567    +  CDS            AmpR: β-lactamase; bla; confers resistance to ampicillin, carbenicillin, and related antibiotics
   4725..138     -  rep_origin     ori (across the origin): high-copy-number ColE1/pMB1/pBR322/pUC origin of replication
