[The description below was written by a language model from this plasmid's Addgene catalogue record and pLannotate feature annotations shown in this document.]
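Description:
pH6HTC_IGF2BP3_R525C-Halo is a bacterial and cell-free expression plasmid of about 5.2 kb for producing a HaloTag fusion of human IGF2BP3 (also called IMP3, KOC1 or VICKZ3). It is built on a pH6HTC-type backbone from which the cer region has been removed. It replicates in E. coli from a high-copy ColE1/pUC-type origin and is selected with ampicillin through a β-lactamase gene driven by its own promoter. The feature table also shows some apparently non-functional backbone remnants: a short AmpR promoter fragment upstream of the expression cassette and a fragment of the Tn5 transposase gene downstream of it.

The expression cassette is driven by a T7 promoter and closed by a T7 terminator, so transcription depends on T7 RNA polymerase, supplied either by a suitable expression strain or by a coupled in vitro transcription/translation system. The rrnB T1 and T2 terminators sit upstream of the promoter, where they would insulate the cassette from read-through transcription. The IGF2BP3 coding sequence, inserted by Gibson assembly and recorded as carrying the R525C substitution, is followed by a TEV protease cleavage site and then the HaloTag. The catalogue lists a 6xHis tag at the C-terminal end of the fusion, although it is not separately annotated in the feature table. HaloTag is a modified dehalogenase that bonds covalently to chloroalkane ligands, which allows irreversible capture of the fusion on ligand-coated resins or its labelling. The TEV site permits release of the RNA-binding protein from the tag.

The associated publication concerns large-scale identification of RNA-binding protein–RNA interactions, which suggests the purified mutant serves as bait in such binding assays. The record does not state why the R525C variant was chosen.
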