Addgene plasmid #175320: pH6HTC_IGF2BP3_R525C-Halo
Purpose: Production of HaloTag fusion protein
Depositing lab: Claudia Kutter. Depositing organization: Karolinska Institutet. Publication: Large-scale identification of RBP-RNA interactions by RAPseq refines essentials of post-transcriptional gene regulation. Atanasoai I, Papavasileiou S, Preiß N, Kutter C. bioRxiv 2021.11.08.467743 10.1101/2021.11.08.467743.
Backbone
  Vector backbone: pH6HTC_minus_cer-region
  Vector type: Bacterial Expression ; Cell Free Expression
Growth in bacteria
  Bacterial resistance: Ampicillin, 100 μg/mL
  Growth temperature: 37°C
  Growth strain: DH5alpha
  Copy number: High Copy
Gene/Insert
  Gene/Insert name: IGF2BP3
  Species: H. sapiens (human)
  Mutation: R525C
  Entrez Gene: IGF2BP3 (a.k.a. CT98, IMP-3, IMP3, KOC, KOC1, VICKZ3)
  Tag / fusion protein: HaloTag-6xHis (C terminal on backbone)
  Cloning method: Gibson Cloning
Terms and licenses: Academic/Nonprofit Terms; Industry Terms: Not Available to Industry
Depositor comments: Please visit https://doi.org/10.1101/2021.11.08.467743 for bioRxiv preprint.
How to cite: pH6HTC_IGF2BP3_R525C-Halo was a gift from Claudia Kutter (Addgene plasmid # 175320 ; http://n2t.net/addgene:175320 ; RRID:Addgene_175320)
